Addgene plasmid #147844: pAc5.1B-EGFP-DmNot1_1-812_W
Purpose: Insect Expression of DmNot1_1-812
Depositing lab: Elisa Izaurralde. Depositing organization: Max Planck Institute for Developmental Biology. Publication: A DDX6-CNOT1 complex and W-binding pockets in CNOT9 reveal direct links between miRNA target recognition and silencing. Chen Y, Boland A, Kuzuoglu-Ozturk D, Bawankar P, Loh B, Chang CT, Weichenrieder O, Izaurralde E. Mol Cell. 2014 Jun 5;54(5):737-50. doi: 10.1016/j.molcel.2014.03.034. Epub 2014 Apr 24. PubMed 24768540.
Backbone
  Vector backbone: Unknown
  Vector type: Insect Expression
Growth in bacteria
  Bacterial resistance: Ampicillin, 100 μg/mL
  Growth temperature: 37°C
  Growth strain: DH5alpha
  Copy number: Low Copy
Gene/Insert
  Gene/Insert name: DmNot1_1-812
  Species: D. melanogaster (fly)
  Mutation: 4 silent mutations and two non silent N605S, K759M compared to the sequence given by NCBI: NM_001103772.2.
  Entrez Gene: Not1 (a.k.a. Dmel_CG34407, CG1874, CG1884, CG34407, Dmel\CG34407, Dmel_CG1874, Dmel_CG1884, NOT, NOT1, anon-EST:Liang-1.29, anon-WO0118547.221, clone 1.29, not1)
  Cloning method: Unknown
Terms and licenses: Academic/Nonprofit Terms; Industry Terms: Not Available to Industry
Depositor comments: Plasmids from this collection were made available to the research community and donated after the lab closed. Please note that the sequence provided by the depositing laboratory may be theoretical/predicted or based on Sanger sequencing results. There may be discrepancies between sequencing results obtained by Addgene and the depositor sequence. If an Addgene verified sequence is not available, please contact before placing your order to request that our lab fully sequence the plasmid.
How to cite: pAc5.1B-EGFP-DmNot1_1-812_W was a gift from Elisa Izaurralde (Addgene plasmid # 147844 ; http://n2t.net/addgene:147844 ; RRID:Addgene_147844)
