[The description below was written by a language model from this plasmid's Addgene catalogue record and pLannotate feature annotations shown in this document.]
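Description:
pAc5.1B-EGFP-DmNot1_1-812_W is an insect-cell expression plasmid of about 8.5 kb that produces an N-terminally EGFP-tagged fragment of Drosophila melanogaster Not1, the scaffold subunit of the CCR4-NOT deadenylase complex. The catalogue lists the backbone as unknown, but the name and the annotated parts fit a pAc5.1-type vector. A roughly 2.5 kb Drosophila actin 5C (Ac5) promoter drives strong constitutive transcription, followed directly by the EGFP coding sequence. No feature is annotated in the roughly 2.5 kb interval downstream of EGFP, which is where the Not1 insert (residues 1-812) presumably lies; its size is consistent with that fragment. A V5 epitope tag sequence follows this region, but the record does not say whether it is in frame with the insert or separated from it by a stop codon. An SV40 polyadenylation signal lies downstream of the cassette. Short stretches annotated as SV40 large T antigen and tetracycline-resistance fragments appear to be non-functional backbone remnants.

In bacteria the plasmid is maintained through a ColE1/pUC-type origin and selected with ampicillin via the bla gene and its own promoter. The catalogue records it as low copy even though the origin is annotated as a high-copy type. No marker for selection in insect cells is annotated, which suggests use in transient transfection. Relative to the NCBI reference, the insert carries four silent changes and two amino-acid substitutions, N605S and K759M. The meaning of the "_W" suffix is not stated. The construct comes from work on links between miRNA target recognition, the CCR4-NOT complex and silencing, where a fluorescent, GFP-tagged Not1 fragment would suit localisation or interaction studies in Drosophila cells.
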