Features (pLannotate 1.2.2; 9 found; start..end, strand, type, name):
     56..2568    +  promoter       Ac5 promoter: Drosophila melanogaster actin 5C promoter
   2588..3304    +  CDS            EGFP: EGFP is a basic (constitutively fluorescent) green fluorescent protein published in 1996, derived from Aequorea victoria. It is reported to be a rapidly-maturing weak dimer with moderate acid sensitivity.
   5781..5822    +  CDS            V5 tag: epitope tag from simian virus 5
   5922..6056    -  polyA_signal   SV40 poly(A) signal: SV40 polyadenylation signal
   6079..6163    -  CDS            large T antigen (fragment): large T antigen from SV40 (simian virus 40)
   6164..6634    +  CDS            TcR (fragment): tetracycline efflux protein; tet; confers resistance to tetracycline
   6678..7266    -  rep_origin     ori: high-copy-number ColE1/pMB1/pBR322/pUC origin of replication
   7437..8297    -  CDS            AmpR: β-lactamase; bla; confers resistance to ampicillin, carbenicillin, and related antibiotics
   8298..8402    -  promoter       AmpR promoter: bla
>Addgene plasmid #147844 | pAc5.1B-EGFP-DmNot1_1-812_W | depositor full sequence | sequence record 290291 | Full Sequence
CTTCAAGGAATTAATTCTATATTCTAAAAACACAAATGATACTTCTAAAAAAAATCATGAATGGCATCAA
CTCTGAATCAAATCTTTGCAGATGCACCTACTTCTCATTTCCACTGTCACATCATTTTTCCAGATCTCGC
TGCCTGTTATGTGGCCCACAAACCAAGACACGTTTTATGGCCATTAAAGCTGGCTGATCGTCGCCAAACA
CCAAATACATATCAATATGTACATTCGAGAAAGAAGCGATCAAAGAAGCGTCTTCGGGCGAGTAGGAGAA
TGCGGAGGAGAAGGAGAACGAGCTGATCTAGTATCTCTCCACAATCCAATGCCAACTGACCAACTGGCCA
TATTCGGAGCAATTTGAAGCCAATTTCCATCGCCTGGCGATCGCTCCATTCTTGGCTATATGTTTTTCAC
CGTTCCCGGGGCCATTTTCAAAGACTCGTCGGTAAGATAAGATTGTGTCACTCGCTGTCTCTCTTCATTT
GTCGAAGAATGCTGAGGAATTTCGCGATGACGTCGGCGAGTATTTTGAAGAATGAGAATAATTTGTATTT
ATACGAAAATCAGTTAGTGGAATTTTCTACAAAAACATGTTATCTATAGATAATTTTGTTGCAAAATATG
TTGACTATGACAAAGATTGTATGTATATACCTTTAATGTATTCTCATTTTCTTATGTATTTATAATGGCA
ATGATGATACTGATGATATTTTAAGATGATGCCAGACCACAGGCTGATTTCTGCGTCTTTTGCCGAACGC
AGTGCATGTGCGGTTGTTGTTTTTTGGAATAGTTTCAATTTTCGGACTGTCCGCTTTGATTTCAGTTTCT
TGGCTTATTCAAAAAGCAAAGTAAAGCCAAAAAAGCGAGATGGCAATACCAAATGCGGCAAAACGGTAGT
GGAAGGAAAGGGGTGCGGGGCAGCGGAAGGAAGGGTGGGGCGGGGCGTGGCGGGGTCTGTGGCTGGGCGC
GACGTCACCGACGTTGGAGCCACTCCTTTGACCATGTGTGCGTGTGTGTATTATTCGTGTCTCGCCACTC
GCCGGTTGTTTTTTTCTTTTTATCTCGCTCTCTCTAGCGCCATCTCGTACGCATGCTCAACGCACCGCAT
GTTGCCGTGTCCTTTATGCGTCATTTTGGCTCGAAATAGGCAATTATTTAAACAAAGATTAGTCAACGAA
AACGCTAAAATAAATAAGTCTACAATATGGTTACTTATTGCCATGTGTGTGCAGCCAACGATAGCAACAA
AAGCAACAACACAGTGGCTTTCCCTCTTTCACTTTTTGTTTGCAAGCGCGTGCGAGCAAGACGGCACGAC
CGGCAAACGCAATTACGCTGACAAAGAGCAGACGAAGTTTTGGCCGAAAAACATCAAGGCGCCTGATACG
AATGCATTTGCAATAACAATTGCGATATTTAATATTGTTTATGAAGCTGTTTGACTTCAAAACACACAAA
AAAAAAAATAAAACAAATTATTTGAAAGAGAATTAGGAATCGGACAGCTTATCGTTACGGGCTAACAGCA
CACCGAGACGAAATAGCTTACCTGACGTCACAGCCTCTGGAAGAACTGCCGCCAAGCAGAGAGAGAGAGA
AAAAGAGGGAGAGCAGCTTAGACCGCATGTGCTTGTGTGTGAGGCGTCTCTCTCTTCGTCTCCTGTTTGC
GCAAACGCATAGACTGCACTGAGAAAATCGATTACCTATTTTTTATGAATGAATATTTGCACTATTACTA
TTCAAAACTATTAAGATAGCAATCACATTCAATAGCCAAATACTATACCACCTGAGCGATGCAACGAAAT
GATCAATTTGAGCAAAAATGCTGCATATTTAGGACGGCATCATTATAGAAATGCTTCTTGCTGTGTACTT
TTCTCTCGTCTGGCAGCTGTTTCGCCGTTATTGTTAAAACCGGCTTAAGTTAGGTGTGTTTTCTACGACT
AGTGATGCCCCTACTAGAAGATGTGTGTTGCACAAATGTCCCTGAATAACCAATTTGAAGTGCAGATAGC
AGTAAACGTAAGCTAATATGAATATTATTTAACTGTAATGTTTTAATATCGCTGGACATTACTAATAAAC
CCACTATAAACACATGTACATATGTATGTTTTGGCATACAATGAGTAGTTGGGGAAAAAATGTGTAAAAG
CACCGTGACCATCACAGCATAAAGATAACCAGCTGAAGTATCGAATATGAGTAACCCCCAAATTGAATCA
CATGCCGCAACTGATAGGACCCATGGAAGTACACTCTTCATGGCGATATACAAGACACACACAAGCACGA
ACACCCAGTTGCGGAGGAAATTCTCCGTAAATGAAAACCCAATCGGCGAACAATTCATACCCATATATGG
TAAAAGTTTTGAACGCGACTTGAGAGCGGAGAGCATTGCGGCTGATAAGGTTTTAGCGCTAAGCGGGCTT
TATAAAACGGGCTGCGGGACCAGTTTTCATATCACTACCGTTTGAGTTCTTGTGCTGTGTGGATACTCCT
CCCGACACAAAGCCGCTCCATCAGCCAGCAGTCGTCTAATCCAGAGACCCCGGATCGGGGTACCAACATG
GTGAGCAAGGGCGAGGAGCTGTTCACCGGGGTGGTGCCCATCCTGGTCGAGCTGGACGGCGACGTAAACG
GCCACAAGTTCAGCGTGTCCGGCGAGGGCGAGGGCGATGCCACCTACGGCAAGCTGACCCTGAAGTTCAT
CTGCACCACCGGCAAGCTGCCCGTGCCCTGGCCCACCCTCGTGACCACCCTGACCTACGGCGTGCAGTGC
TTCAGCCGCTACCCCGACCACATGAAGCAGCACGACTTCTTCAAGTCCGCCATGCCCGAAGGCTACGTCC
AGGAGCGCACCATCTTCTTCAAGGACGACGGCAACTACAAGACCCGCGCCGAGGTGAAGTTCGAGGGCGA
CACCCTGGTGAACCGCATCGAGCTGAAGGGCATCGACTTCAAGGAGGACGGCAACATCCTGGGGCACAAG
CTGGAGTACAACTACAACAGCCACAACGTCTATATCATGGCCGACAAGCAGAAGAACGGCATCAAGGTGA
ACTTCAAGATCCGCCACAACATCGAGGACGGCAGCGTGCAGCTCGCCGACCACTACCAGCAGAACACCCC
CATCGGCGACGGCCCCGTGCTGCTGCCCGACAACCACTACCTGAGCACCCAGTCCGCCCTGAGCAAAGAC
CCCAACGAGAAGCGCGATCACATGGTCCTGCTGGAGTTCGTGACCGCCGCCGGGATCACTCTCGGCATGG
ACGAGCTGTACAAGCCAAGCTTAATTAAGATGAACGTAGAGAGCCAACTGAAGACACCGCCAACGCACAT
TCGAAATCTGGTCAAGCACGTGAACAAGCGAAATTTTAATGAGAGCAGCGAGCAAATAAATCAGTTCGTT
AAAGAGCACGGCCTGGAAGCGGATCGCAGCAGCCTGCGCCACCTGTTCTCCGTGATCAACTTCAGCGATC
TCGTGCCATCAGTTACGGTCCAGCTGCAGGCGAAGCTCCTGGGCATCCAGTTGGAGCGTCAGCTTCACAG
TTCATCGTTTGTGTCCAACATCTGCTACGCTTTTGACCAGTTCTTCGCCAGCAACCAGAAGTCCCTGAAG
CCTGTTGCGGTAGCGGATCTCGTTGGCCAGGTCGCCCGACTGACCGGCATCAACAAGGTTTGTGAGTGCG
TCTTTGCCTTGGCCTTGACCCACTCCTCGTACACAGAACTCAAACATTCTGCCAGGAACAACCTAAAAGG
TAGCCTCAGCGAACTTATAGACTCTTACTTGGGTAATAAAGGCACCGGCCCAGCCGACAGCGGTCTCCGG
GAGATCTCCTTCGATCTACTGCAGTATTTGCTGTGCTGCCTTAGCGAGTACGTACAACCGCAGGTGGAAG
CACAGTTTTTGATCAAGCTTCGTGAGGAGTTTCCGCGCCAGGCGGTACCGCTGGTTCTAGCGCCGTTCCT
TTACGGCTCGACGACGGCGACGATTGCGGGAGCAGGTGCCAGCGAAACGGATGCGGAGGCCGAAGCGACG
ACTAATAGCAACAGCTCCAGTTTCGAAGCAGATGCTTTGAACGAGGTGGGAATCGAGGATATTTATGACC
ATTTAAGCGAGATAATATTCACCAACCAGGGCAAAAATAATATTATGGACACATCTTGGATTAATCTAAT
CCTTGAAATCGGTTATGAATTTACATCGAGCGTTGAAGAGTGTAAGAATCATTTGTGTTCCCGCGAGCGA
GAACGCGCTGAGCTCCAGTCCAAAGATGTCGCCAAGATCGTGGGTCTTATGTGCCGACGGCACTCCTCCC
TGCTCGATTGTAATGTGAATCTACCGACGCCGGCGAACTTCTGGCCTGGTCAGGGACAGGGCGGTGGCAG
CAACAGCAGTGGCTCTTCGCAGACACAAATCACTCCGCAGCAACAGAACCCGGGCAGCAGTAACAACAAC
GATGGCAGCGATGGCAATTCGTCCAGTGATAAGAAGGACAAGAAGGAGACGACGGAGGCCACGCAAACTT
GGAAGCCAGATGTCTTTGTGCAGGCGCTCAAGGAGGTGGTGCCTCAGCTCAACTGGAAGGACGTGTGCAT
GGAACTTGATCATCCCGAGTTCGTGCTGAAGGATCGCATCGGTTTGGAGCTTTTGCTCACCATCCTTCGG
CTGGCCACTGGCTCTAACATATTTCCACATCCAGAATGCATTTACCGTCACTGGGCAAACACGGAAGGTC
AGCTGTCGCTTATCGCGACAATGCTGAAGAACCCGGATCTCTTTTCCTTCGCCGACTTTGTATTTAGCCA
GCCAGCGTTGGATGTGCTTAAGACAGCTCCGGATGCGGACAATAAGGAGATCTCGTCCTGGAAGTCGCTT
CACCTGGTGGAGGTGCTGCTCTCCATTGCGGACAAGGGATACTATACGCAGGTCCATGAGCTATTCAAGT
TCCCAGCGCAGAACTGTCCCGATGTGCTATTTTTGGCCTTATTGAACACAAGTCCGCCTATGACGCCACT
GCGTCAGGATCTGTTTAACCAACTGATACCAACGTTCCTTGGCAACCATCCCAACTCGAACGTGATCTTG
GCCAGCGCCTGGAGCTCGAACAGCTTCCAACTTCGTTCCAATATCATGAATGCTATGTCCGAGTGGTATC
TCCGAGGCAATGAGTTCGATCAGGTGAAACTGTCGCGCATCCTGGATCTTGCCCAGGATTTAAAAGCGCT
ATCAGCGCTGCTCAACGCCCGTTCATTTTTATTCATTATCGACCTGGCTTGCCTTGCCTCTCGGCGCGAG
TACCTGAAGCTGGAAAAGTGGCTTACCGATAAAATTCGCGAACATGGAGAGCCTTTTATGCAGGCTATAA
TCAAGGTTCTGCACCGCCGCTGCCCGCAGGTTATCAACGCCAAAGTGCCAGAGGATCAGCTGCCTCCCAA
GCAGGCGCAGCTTTTGCCCGAGACAGTTACAACCATGATCAACTGTCTGCAAACGTGCATCAATAACTGC
ATGCAGCCGGAGATGGTCGAAGTCATCATGCAAATGACCGCGAACGTGGCGATTATGGCTAACATGGCGC
GTGCCCAACAGCAGCAGCAGCCAGGATTGGTTCCGCCGCCTCCACCAACAATTCTGCGCGGCCATCGTGG
TATGGATCTGCCTGGAGGCATAGTCCCTCCGCCACCGCAGCAACCGTTCTCCGGAAACCTCAACGCGCAG
ATGTTTGGACCAGGATGATCTAGAGGGCCCGCGGTTCGAAGGTAAGCCTATCCCTAACCCTCTCCTCGGT
CTCGATTCTACGCGTACCGGTCATCATCACCATCACCATTGAGTTTAAACCCGCTGATCAGCCTCGACTG
TGCCTTCTAAGGCCTGAGCTCGCTGATCAGCCTCGATCGAGGATCCAGACATGATAAGATACATTGATGA
GTTTGGACAAACCACAACTAGAATGCAGTGAAAAAAATGCTTTATTTGTGAAATTTGTGATGCTATTGCT
TTATTTGTAACCATTATAAGCTGCAATAAACAAGTTAACAACAACAATTGCATTCATTTTATGTTTCAGG
TTCAGGGGGAGGTGTGGGAGGTTTTTTAAAGCAAGTAAAACCTCTACAAATGTGGTATGGCTGATTATGA
TCAGTCGACCGATGCCCTTGAGAGCCTTCAACCCAGTCAGCTCCTTCCGGTGGGCGCGGGGCATGACTAT
CGTCGCCGCACTTATGACTGTCTTCTTTATCATGCAACTCGTAGGACAGGTGCCGGCAGCGCTCTGGGTC
ATTTTCGGCGAGGACCGCTTTCGCTGGAGCGCGACGATGATCGGCCTGTCGCTTGCGGTATTCGGAATCT
TGCACGCCCTCGCTCAAGCCTTCGTCACTGGTCCCGCCACCAAACGTTTCGGCGAGAAGCAGGCCATTAT
CGCCGGCATGGCGGCCGACGCGCTGGGCTACGTCTTGCTGGCGTTCGCGACGCGAGGCTGGATGGCCTTC
CCCATTATGATTCTTCTCGCTTCCGGCGGCATCGGGATGCCCGCGTTGCAGGCCATGCTGTCCAGGCAGG
TAGATGACGACCATCAGGGACAGCTTCAAGGATCGCTCGCGGCTCTTACCAGCCAGCAAAAGGCCAGGAA
CCGTAAAAAGGCCGCGTTGCTGGCGTTTTTCCATAGGCTCCGCCCCCCTGACGAGCATCACAAAAATCGA
CGCTCAAGTCAGAGGTGGCGAAACCCGACAGGACTATAAAGATACCAGGCGTTTCCCCCTGGAAGCTCCC
TCGTGCGCTCTCCTGTTCCGACCCTGCCGCTTACCGGATACCTGTCCGCCTTTCTCCCTTCGGGAAGCGT
GGCGCTTTCTCAATGCTCACGCTGTAGGTATCTCAGTTCGGTGTAGGTCGTTCGCTCCAAGCTGGGCTGT
GTGCACGAACCCCCCGTTCAGCCCGACCGCTGCGCCTTATCCGGTAACTATCGTCTTGAGTCCAACCCGG
TAAGACACGACTTATCGCCACTGGCAGCAGCCACTGGTAACAGGATTAGCAGAGCGAGGTATGTAGGCGG
TGCTACAGAGTTCTTGAAGTGGTGGCCTAACTACGGCTACACTAGAAGGACAGTATTTGGTATCTGCGCT
CTGCTGAAGCCAGTTACCTTCGGAAAAAGAGTTGGTAGCTCTTGATCCGGCAAACAAACCACCGCTGGTA
GCGGTGGTTTTTTTGTTTGCAAGCAGCAGATTACGCGCAGAAAAAAAGGATCTCAAGAAGATCCTTTGAT
CTTTTCTACGGGGTCTGACGCTCAGTGGAACGAAAACTCACGTTAAGGGATTTTGGTCATGAGATTATCA
AAAAGGATCTTCACCTAGATCCTTTTAAATTAAAAATGAAGTTTTAAATCAATCTAAAGTATATATGAGT
AAACTTGGTCTGACAGTTACCAATGCTTAATCAGTGAGGCACCTATCTCAGCGATCTGTCTATTTCGTTC
ATCCATAGTTGCCTGACTCCCCGTCGTGTAGATAACTACGATACGGGAGGGCTTACCATCTGGCCCCAGT
GCTGCAATGATACCGCGAGACCCACGCTCACCGGCTCCAGATTTATCAGCAATAAACCAGCCAGCCGGAA
GGGCCGAGCGCAGAAGTGGTCCTGCAACTTTATCCGCCTCCATCCAGTCTATTAATTGTTGCCGGGAAGC
TAGAGTAAGTAGTTCGCCAGTTAATAGTTTGCGCAACGTTGTTGCCATTGCTGCAGGCATCGTGGTGTCA
CGCTCGTCGTTTGGTATGGCTTCATTCAGCTCCGGTTCCCAACGATCAAGGCGAGTTACATGATCCCCCA
TGTTGTGCAAAAAAGCGGTTAGCTCCTTCGGTCCTCCGATCGTTGTCAGAAGTAAGTTGGCCGCAGTGTT
ATCACTCATGGTTATGGCAGCACTGCATAATTCTCTTACTGTCATGCCATCCGTAAGATGCTTTTCTGTG
ACTGGTGAGTACTCAACCAAGTCATTCTGAGAATAGTGTATGCGGCGACCGAGTTGCTCTTGCCCGGCGT
CAACACGGGATAATACCGCGCCACATAGCAGAACTTTAAAAGTGCTCATCATTGGAAAACGTTCTTCGGG
GCGAAAACTCTCAAGGATCTTACCGCTGTTGAGATCCAGTTCGATGTAACCCACTCGTGCACCCAACTGA
TCTTCAGCATCTTTTACTTTCACCAGCGTTTCTGGGTGAGCAAAAACAGGAAGGCAAAATGCCGCAAAAA
AGGGAATAAGGGCGACACGGAAATGTTGAATACTCATACTCTTCCTTTTTCAATATTATTGAAGCATTTA
TCAGGGTTATTGTCTCATGAGCGGATACATATTTGAATGTATTTAGAAAAATAAACAAATAGGGGTTCCG
CGCACATTTCCCCGAAAAGTGCCACCTGACGTCTAAGAAACCATTATTATCATGACATTAACCTATAAAA
ATAGGCGTATCACGAGGCCCTTTCGT
